Addgene plasmid #51151: pET21a-AmtR
Depositing lab: Christopher Voigt. Depositing organization: University of California, San Francisco (UCSF). Publication: Genomic mining of prokaryotic repressors for orthogonal logic gates. Stanton BC, Nielsen AA, Tamsir A, Clancy K, Peterson T, Voigt CA. Nat Chem Biol. 2013 Dec 8. doi: 10.1038/nchembio.1411. PubMed 24316737.
Backbone
  Vector backbone: pET21a
  Vector type: Bacterial Expression, Synthetic Biology
Growth in bacteria
  Bacterial resistance: Ampicillin, 100 μg/mL
  Growth temperature: 37°C
  Growth strain: DH10B
  Copy number: High Copy
Gene/Insert
  Gene/Insert name: AmtR
  Species: Corynebacterium glutamicum
  Insert size (bp): 669
  Promoter: T7
  Tag / fusion protein: 6x-his (N terminal on backbone)
  Cloning method: Unknown
  Sequencing primers: 5′ T7 short
Terms and licenses: Academic/Nonprofit Terms; Industry Terms: Not Available to Industry
Depositor comments: UCSF Case No. SF11-016-2; U.S. Patent Application 13/489,205. GeneArt inserted the synthesized fragment into a pET21a vector.
How to cite: pET21a-AmtR was a gift from Christopher Voigt (Addgene plasmid # 51151 ; http://n2t.net/addgene:51151 ; RRID:Addgene_51151)
