[The description below was written by a language model from this plasmid's Addgene catalogue record and pLannotate feature annotations shown in this document.]
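Description:
pET21a-AmtR is a bacterial expression plasmid of about 6.1 kb, built on the pET21a backbone, that carries the gene for AmtR, a repressor from Corynebacterium glutamicum (669 bp insert). According to the depositor's comments the coding fragment was made by gene synthesis and inserted into the vector by the commercial supplier; the cloning method is otherwise not recorded. The plasmid is maintained in E. coli through a ColE1/pBR322-type origin and selected with ampicillin via the bla β-lactamase gene. The catalogue lists it as high copy, although the annotated backbone also retains the rop gene and the bom mobility region of pBR322, elements normally associated with more moderate copy number. An f1 phage origin is present as well, along with short tetracycline-resistance remnants that are non-functional backbone relics.

Expression is driven by a T7 promoter immediately followed by a lac operator and the strong T7 gene 10 ribosome binding site, and is closed by the T7 terminator. The plasmid-borne lacI gene supplies lac repressor, so transcription is held off until IPTG is added, and it requires a host that provides T7 RNA polymerase. The catalogue describes an N-terminal 6xHis tag. The feature table shows a short His-type tag fragment just after the RBS, consistent with that, and also a second histidine run downstream of the unannotated insert region; whether this second tag is translated as part of the protein cannot be determined from the record. The construct comes from work mining prokaryotic repressors to build orthogonal genetic logic gates. Its design suits inducible overproduction and affinity purification of AmtR, though the record does not state its specific use.
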