Features (pLannotate 1.2.2; 19 found; start..end, strand, type, name):
     12..467     +  rep_origin     f1 ori (sequence partly withheld): f1 bacteriophage origin of replication; arrow indicates direction of (+) strand synthesis
    494..598     +  promoter       AmpR promoter: bla
    599..1459    +  CDS            AmpR: β-lactamase; bla; confers resistance to ampicillin, carbenicillin, and related antibiotics
   1630..2218    +  rep_origin     ori: high-copy-number ColE1/pMB1/pBR322/pUC origin of replication
   2404..2546    -  misc_feature   bom: basis of mobility region from pBR322
   2648..2839    -  CDS            rop: Rop protein, which maintains plasmids at low copy number; rop
   2856..3236    +  CDS            YPB1_ECOLX: Protein predicted: Swiss-Prot protein existence level 4. From Escherichia coli.
   3308..3599    -  CDS            TcR (fragment): tetracycline efflux protein; tet; confers resistance to tetracycline
   3614..3635    -  protein_bind   CAP binding site: CAP binding activates transcription in the presence of cAMP. E. coli catabolite activator protein
   3648..4730    -  CDS            lacI: lac repressor; lacI; The lac repressor binds to the lac operator to inhibit transcription in E. coli. This inhibition can be relieved by adding lactose or isopropyl-β-D-thiogalactopyranoside (IPTG).
   4731..4808    -  promoter       lacI promoter: lacI
   4816..5095    -  CDS            TcR (fragment): tetracycline efflux protein; tet; confers resistance to tetracycline
   5117..5135    +  promoter       T7 promoter: promoter for bacteriophage T7 RNA polymerase
   5136..5160    +  protein_bind   lac operator: The lac repressor binds to the lac operator to inhibit transcription in E. coli. This inhibition can be relieved by adding lactose or isopropyl-β-D-thiogalactopyranoside (IPTG). lac repressor encoded by lacI
   5174..5196    +  RBS            RBS: efficient ribosome binding site from bacteriophage T7 gene 10 (Olins and Rangwala, 1989)
   5215..5231    +  CDS            capTEV™ (fragment): composite tag for in vivo biotinylation, TEV protease cleavage, and 6xHis tagging
   5965..5982    +  CDS            9xHis (fragment): 9xHis affinity tag
   5992..6041    +  CDS            SET1 (fragment): solubility-enhancement tag derived from T7 phage gene 10B
   6049..6096    +  terminator     T7 terminator: transcription terminator for bacteriophage T7 RNA polymerase
>Addgene plasmid #51151 | pET21a-AmtR | depositor full sequence | sequence record 77495 | Full Sequence
TGGCGAATGGG
[124 nt withheld, positions 12-135]
C
[91 nt withheld, positions 137-227]
A
[49 nt withheld, positions 229-277]
CCTTTGACGTTGGAGTCCACGTTCTTT
[37 nt withheld, positions 305-341]
ACCCTATCTCGGTCTATTCTTTTGATTTATAAGGGATTTTGCCGATTTCGGCCTATTGGTTAAAAAATGA
GCTGATTTAACAAAAATTTAACGCGAATTTTAACAAAATATTAACGTTTACAATTTCAGGTGGCACTTTT
CGGGGAAATGTGCGCGGAACCCCTATTTGTTTATTTTTCTAAATACATTCAAATATGTATCCGCTCATGA
GACAATAACCCTGATAAATGCTTCAATAATATTGAAAAAGGAAGAGTATGAGTATTCAACATTTCCGTGT
CGCCCTTATTCCCTTTTTTGCGGCATTTTGCCTTCCTGTTTTTGCTCACCCAGAAACGCTGGTGAAAGTA
AAAGATGCTGAAGATCAGTTGGGTGCACGAGTGGGTTACATCGAACTGGATCTCAACAGCGGTAAGATCC
TTGAGAGTTTTCGCCCCGAAGAACGTTTTCCAATGATGAGCACTTTTAAAGTTCTGCTATGTGGCGCGGT
ATTATCCCGTATTGACGCCGGGCAAGAGCAACTCGGTCGCCGCATACACTATTCTCAGAATGACTTGGTT
GAGTACTCACCAGTCACAGAAAAGCATCTTACGGATGGCATGACAGTAAGAGAATTATGCAGTGCTGCCA
TAACCATGAGTGATAACACTGCGGCCAACTTACTTCTGACAACGATCGGAGGACCGAAGGAGCTAACCGC
TTTTTTGCACAACATGGGGGATCATGTAACTCGCCTTGATCGTTGGGAACCGGAGCTGAATGAAGCCATA
CCAAACGACGAGCGTGACACCACGATGCCTGCAGCAATGGCAACAACGTTGCGCAAACTATTAACTGGCG
AACTACTTACTCTAGCTTCCCGGCAACAATTAATAGACTGGATGGAGGCGGATAAAGTTGCAGGACCACT
TCTGCGCTCGGCCCTTCCGGCTGGCTGGTTTATTGCTGATAAATCTGGAGCCGGTGAGCGTGGGTCTCGC
GGTATCATTGCAGCACTGGGGCCAGATGGTAAGCCCTCCCGTATCGTAGTTATCTACACGACGGGGAGTC
AGGCAACTATGGATGAACGAAATAGACAGATCGCTGAGATAGGTGCCTCACTGATTAAGCATTGGTAACT
GTCAGACCAAGTTTACTCATATATACTTTAGATTGATTTAAAACTTCATTTTTAATTTAAAAGGATCTAG
GTGAAGATCCTTTTTGATAATCTCATGACCAAAATCCCTTAACGTGAGTTTTCGTTCCACTGAGCGTCAG
ACCCCGTAGAAAAGATCAAAGGATCTTCTTGAGATCCTTTTTTTCTGCGCGTAATCTGCTGCTTGCAAAC
AAAAAAACCACCGCTACCAGCGGTGGTTTGTTTGCCGGATCAAGAGCTACCAACTCTTTTTCCGAAGGTA
ACTGGCTTCAGCAGAGCGCAGATACCAAATACTGTCCTTCTAGTGTAGCCGTAGTTAGGCCACCACTTCA
AGAACTCTGTAGCACCGCCTACATACCTCGCTCTGCTAATCCTGTTACCAGTGGCTGCTGCCAGTGGCGA
TAAGTCGTGTCTTACCGGGTTGGACTCAAGACGATAGTTACCGGATAAGGCGCAGCGGTCGGGCTGAACG
GGGGGTTCGTGCACACAGCCCAGCTTGGAGCGAACGACCTACACCGAACTGAGATACCTACAGCGTGAGC
TATGAGAAAGCGCCACGCTTCCCGAAGGGAGAAAGGCGGACAGGTATCCGGTAAGCGGCAGGGTCGGAAC
AGGAGAGCGCACGAGGGAGCTTCCAGGGGGAAACGCCTGGTATCTTTATAGTCCTGTCGGGTTTCGCCAC
CTCTGACTTGAGCGTCGATTTTTGTGATGCTCGTCAGGGGGGCGGAGCCTATGGAAAAACGCCAGCAACG
CGGCCTTTTTACGGTTCCTGGCCTTTTGCTGGCCTTTTGCTCACATGTTCTTTCCTGCGTTATCCCCTGA
TTCTGTGGATAACCGTATTACCGCCTTTGAGTGAGCTGATACCGCTCGCCGCAGCCGAACGACCGAGCGC
AGCGAGTCAGTGAGCGAGGAAGCGGAAGAGCGCCTGATGCGGTATTTTCTCCTTACGCATCTGTGCGGTA
TTTCACACCGCATATATGGTGCACTCTCAGTACAATCTGCTCTGATGCCGCATAGTTAAGCCAGTATACA
CTCCGCTATCGCTACGTGACTGGGTCATGGCTGCGCCCCGACACCCGCCAACACCCGCTGACGCGCCCTG
ACGGGCTTGTCTGCTCCCGGCATCCGCTTACAGACAAGCTGTGACCGTCTCCGGGAGCTGCATGTGTCAG
AGGTTTTCACCGTCATCACCGAAACGCGCGAGGCAGCTGCGGTAAAGCTCATCAGCGTGGTCGTGAAGCG
ATTCACAGATGTCTGCCTGTTCATCCGCGTCCAGCTCGTTGAGTTTCTCCAGAAGCGTTAATGTCTGGCT
TCTGATAAAGCGGGCCATGTTAAGGGCGGTTTTTTCCTGTTTGGTCACTGATGCCTCCGTGTAAGGGGGA
TTTCTGTTCATGGGGGTAATGATACCGATGAAACGAGAGAGGATGCTCACGATACGGGTTACTGATGATG
AACATGCCCGGTTACTGGAACGTTGTGAGGGTAAACAACTGGCGGTATGGATGCGGCGGGACCAGAGAAA
AATCACTCAGGGTCAATGCCAGCGCTTCGTTAATACAGATGTAGGTGTTCCACAGGGTAGCCAGCAGCAT
CCTGCGATGCAGATCCGGAACATAATGGTGCAGGGCGCTGACTTCCGCGTTTCCAGACTTTACGAAACAC
GGAAACCGAAGACCATTCATGTTGTTGCTCAGGTCGCAGACGTTTTGCAGCAGCAGTCGCTTCACGTTCG
CTCGCGTATCGGTGATTCATTCTGCTAACCAGTAAGGCAACCCCGCCAGCCTAGCCGGGTCCTCAACGAC
AGGAGCACGATCATGCGCACCCGTGGGGCCGCCATGCCGGCGATAATGGCCTGCTTCTCGCCGAAACGTT
TGGTGGCGGGACCAGTGACGAAGGCTTGAGCGAGGGCGTGCAAGATTCCGAATACCGCAAGCGACAGGCC
GATCATCGTCGCGCTCCAGCGAAAGCGGTCCTCGCCGAAAATGACCCAGAGCGCTGCCGGCACCTGTCCT
ACGAGTTGCATGATAAAGAAGACAGTCATAAGTGCGGCGACGATAGTCATGCCCCGCGCCCACCGGAAGG
AGCTGACTGGGTTGAAGGCTCTCAAGGGCATCGGTCGAGATCCCGGTGCCTAATGAGTGAGCTAACTTAC
ATTAATTGCGTTGCGCTCACTGCCCGCTTTCCAGTCGGGAAACCTGTCGTGCCAGCTGCATTAATGAATC
GGCCAACGCGCGGGGAGAGGCGGTTTGCGTATTGGGCGCCAGGGTGGTTTTTCTTTTCACCAGTGAGACG
GGCAACAGCTGATTGCCCTTCACCGCCTGGCCCTGAGAGAGTTGCAGCAAGCGGTCCACGCTGGTTTGCC
CCAGCAGGCGAAAATCCTGTTTGATGGTGGTTAACGGCGGGATATAACATGAGCTGTCTTCGGTATCGTC
GTATCCCACTACCGAGATATCCGCACCAACGCGCAGCCCGGACTCGGTAATGGCGCGCATTGCGCCCAGC
GCCATCTGATCGTTGGCAACCAGCATCGCAGTGGGAACGATGCCCTCATTCAGCATTTGCATGGTTTGTT
GAAAACCGGACATGGCACTCCAGTCGCCTTCCCGTTCCGCTATCGGCTGAATTTGATTGCGAGTGAGATA
TTTATGCCAGCCAGCCAGACGCAGACGCGCCGAGACAGAACTTAATGGGCCCGCTAACAGCGCGATTTGC
TGGTGACCCAATGCGACCAGATGCTCCACGCCCAGTCGCGTACCGTCTTCATGGGAGAAAATAATACTGT
TGATGGGTGTCTGGTCAGAGACATCAAGAAATAACGCCGGAACATTAGTGCAGGCAGCTTCCACAGCAAT
GGCATCCTGGTCATCCAGCGGATAGTTAATGATCAGCCCACTGACGCGTTGCGCGAGAAGATTGTGCACC
GCCGCTTTACAGGCTTCGACGCCGCTTCGTTCTACCATCGACACCACCACGCTGGCACCCAGTTGATCGG
CGCGAGATTTAATCGCCGCGACAATTTGCGACGGCGCGTGCAGGGCCAGACTGGAGGTGGCAACGCCAAT
CAGCAACGACTGTTTGCCCGCCAGTTGTTGTGCCACGCGGTTGGGAATGTAATTCAGCTCCGCCATCGCC
GCTTCCACTTTTTCCCGCGTTTTCGCAGAAACGTGGCTGGCCTGGTTCACCACGCGGGAAACGGTCTGAT
AAGAGACACCGGCATACTCTGCGACATCGTATAACGTTACTGGTTTCACATTCACCACCCTGAATTGACT
CTCTTCCGGGCGCTATCATGCCATACCGCGAAAGGTTTTGCGCCATTCGATGGTGTCCGGGATCTCGACG
CTCTCCCTTATGCGACTCCTGCATTAGGAAGCAGCCCAGTAGTAGGTTGAGGCCGTTGAGCACCGCCGCC
GCAAGGAATGGTGCATGCAAGGAGATGGCGCCCAACAGTCCCCCGGCCACGGGGCCTGCCACCATACCCA
CGCCGAAACAAGCGCTCATGAGCCCGAAGTGGCGAGCCCGATCTTCCCCATCGGTGATGTCGGCGATATA
GGCGCCAGCAACCGCACCTGTGGCGCCGGTGATGCCGGCCACGATGCGTCCGGCGTAGAGGATCGAGATC
TCGATCCCGCGAAATTAATACGACTCACTATAGGGGAATTGTGAGCGGATAACAATTCCCCTCTAGAATA
ATTTTGTTTAACTTTAAGAAGGAGATATACCATGGGCAGCAGCCATCATCATCATCATCACAGCAGCGGC
CTGGAAGTTCTGTTCCAGGGGCCCCATATGGCAGGCGCAGTTGGTCGTCCGCGTCGTAGTGCACCGCGTC
GTGCAGGTAAAAATCCGCGTGAAGAAATTCTGGATGCAAGCGCAGAACTGTTTACCCGTCAGGGTTTTGC
AACCACCAGTACCCATCAGATTGCAGATGCAGTTGGTATTCGTCAGGCAAGCCTGTATTATCATTTTCCG
AGCAAAACCGAAATCTTTCTGACCCTGCTGAAAAGCACCGTTGAACCGAGCACCGTTCTGGCAGAAGATC
TGAGCACCCTGGATGCAGGTCCGGAAATGCGTCTGTGGGCAATTGTTGCAAGCGAAGTTCGTCTGCTGCT
GAGCACCAAATGGAATGTTGGTCGTCTGTATCAGCTGCCGATTGTTGGTAGCGAAGAATTTGCAGAATAT
CATAGCCAGCGTGAAGCACTGACCAATGTTTTTCGTGATCTGGCAACCGAAATTGTTGGTGATGATCCGC
GTGCAGAACTGCCGTTTCATATTACCATGAGCGTTATTGAAATGCGTCGCAATGATGGTAAAATTCCGAG
TCCGCTGAGCGCAGATAGCCTGCCGGAAACCGCAATTATGCTGGCAGATGCAAGCCTGGCAGTTCTGGGT
GCACCGCTGCCTGCAGATCGTGTTGAAAAAACCCTGGAACTGATTAAACAGGCAGATGCAAAATAAGGAT
CCAAGCTTGCGGCCGCACTCGAGCACCACCACCACCACCACTGAGATCCGGCTGCTAACAAAGCCCGAAA
GGAAGCTGAGTTGGCTGCTGCCACCGCTGAGCAATAACTAGCATAACCCCTTGGGGCCTCTAAACGGGTC
TTGAGGGGTTTTTTGCTGAAAGGAGGAACTATATCCGGAT
