>Addgene plasmid #51151 | pET21a-AmtR | depositor partial sequence | sequence record 77496 | repressor ORF
ATGGCAGGCGCAGTTGGTCGTCCGCGTCGTAGTGCACCGCGTCGTGCAGGTAAAAATCCGCGTGAAGAAA
TTCTGGATGCAAGCGCAGAACTGTTTACCCGTCAGGGTTTTGCAACCACCAGTACCCATCAGATTGCAGA
TGCAGTTGGTATTCGTCAGGCAAGCCTGTATTATCATTTTCCGAGCAAAACCGAAATCTTTCTGACCCTG
CTGAAAAGCACCGTTGAACCGAGCACCGTTCTGGCAGAAGATCTGAGCACCCTGGATGCAGGTCCGGAAA
TGCGTCTGTGGGCAATTGTTGCAAGCGAAGTTCGTCTGCTGCTGAGCACCAAATGGAATGTTGGTCGTCT
GTATCAGCTGCCGATTGTTGGTAGCGAAGAATTTGCAGAATATCATAGCCAGCGTGAAGCACTGACCAAT
GTTTTTCGTGATCTGGCAACCGAAATTGTTGGTGATGATCCGCGTGCAGAACTGCCGTTTCATATTACCA
TGAGCGTTATTGAAATGCGTCGCAATGATGGTAAAATTCCGAGTCCGCTGAGCGCAGATAGCCTGCCGGA
AACCGCAATTATGCTGGCAGATGCAAGCCTGGCAGTTCTGGGTGCACCGCTGCCTGCAGATCGTGTTGAA
AAAACCCTGGAACTGATTAAACAGGCAGATGCAAAATAA
