>Addgene plasmid #51151 | pET21a-AmtR | addgene partial sequence | sequence record 80310 | pBRrevBam 5'-GGTGATGTCGGCGATATAGG-3'
CGATGCGTCCGGCGTAGAGGATCGAGATCTCGATCCCGCGAAATTAATACGACTCACTATAGGGGAATTG
TGAGCGGATAACAATTCCCCTCTAGAAATAATTTTGTTTAACTTTAAGAAGGAGATATACCATGGGCAGC
AGCCATCATCATCATCATCACAGCAGCGGCCTGGAAGTTCTGTTCCAGGGGCCCCATATGGCAGGCGCAG
TTGGTCGTCCGCGTCGTAGTGCACCGCGTCGTGCAGGTAAAAATCCGCGTGAAGAAATTCTGGATGCAAG
CGCAGAACTGTTTACCCGTCAGGGTTTTGCAACCACCAGTACCCATCAGATTGCAGATGCAGTTGGTATT
CGTCAGGCAAGCCTGTATTATCATTTTCCGAGCAAAACCGAAATCTTTCTGACCCTGCTGAAAAGCACCG
TTGAACCGAGCACCGTTCTGGCAGAAGATCTGAGCACCCTGGATGCAGGTCCGGAAATGCGTCTGTGGGC
AATTGTTGCAAGCGAAGTTCGTCTGCTGCTGAGCACCAAATGGAATGTTGGTCGTCTGTATCAGCTGCCG
ATTGTTGGTAGCGAAGAATTTGCAGAATATCATAGCCAGCGTGAAGCACTGACCAATGTTTTTCGTGATC
TGGCAACCGAAATTGTTGGTGATGATCCGCGTGCAGAACTGCCGTTTCATATTACCATGAGCGTTATTGA
AATGCGTCGCAATGATGGTAAAATTCCGAGTCCGCTGAGCGCAGATAGCCTGCCGGAAACCGCAATTATG
CTGGCAGATGCAAGCCTGGCAGTTCTGGGTGCACCGCTGCCTGCAGATCGTGTTGAAAA
